Addgene plasmid #105645: pT2KXIG (Tol2)-tp63:ikk1KD:GFP
Purpose: Kinase-deleted Ikk1(alpha) expression in basal keratinocytes
Depositing lab: Sandra Rieger. Depositing organization: Mount Desert Island Biological Laboratory. Publication: IKKalpha regulates human keratinocyte migration through surveillance of the redox environment. Lisse TS, Rieger S. J Cell Sci. 2017 Mar 1;130(5):975-988. doi: 10.1242/jcs.197343. Epub 2017 Jan 25. PubMed 28122935.
Backbone
  Vector backbone: pT2KXIG (Tol2)
  Backbone manufacturer: Kawakami lab, National Genome Institute Japan
  Backbone size w/o insert (bp): 9768
  Vector type: Mammalian Expression
Growth in bacteria
  Bacterial resistance: Ampicillin, 100 μg/mL
  Growth temperature: 37°C
  Growth strain: DH5alpha
  Copy number: Unknown
Gene/Insert
  Gene/Insert name: tp63:ikk1KD:GFP (alt names: IKK alpha; chuk)
  Species: D. rerio (zebrafish)
  Insert size (bp): 9500
  Mutation: p63 promoter + ikk1 (kinase domain deleted) + GFP
  Entrez Gene: chuk (a.k.a. MGC56539, ikk1, zgc:56539)
  Tag / fusion protein: GFP (C terminal on insert)
  Cloning method: Restriction Enzyme; 5′ cloning site unknown (unknown if destroyed); 3′ cloning site unknown (unknown if destroyed)
Terms and licenses: Academic/Nonprofit Terms; Industry Terms: Not Available to Industry
How to cite: pT2KXIG (Tol2)-tp63:ikk1KD:GFP was a gift from Sandra Rieger (Addgene plasmid # 105645 ; http://n2t.net/addgene:105645 ; RRID:Addgene_105645)
