[The description below was written by a language model from this plasmid's Addgene catalogue record and pLannotate feature annotations shown in this document.]
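Description:
pT2KXIG (Tol2)-tp63:ikk1KD:GFP is a Tol2 transposon-based transgenesis plasmid that expresses a kinase-domain-deleted form of zebrafish Ikk1 (IKKα, encoded by chuk) in basal keratinocytes. It is built on the pT2KXIG backbone. Although the catalogue lists the vector type as mammalian expression, the Tol2 backbone, the zebrafish insert and the tp63 promoter all point to use in zebrafish. In Tol2 vectors the cargo sits between transposon arms, so that Tol2 transposase can integrate it into the genome. For propagation in E. coli the plasmid carries a high-copy ColE1/pUC-type origin and an ampicillin resistance gene with its own bla promoter. Its pBluescript-like bacterial portion also contains an f1 origin, T3 and T7 promoters, and remnants of lac and lacZα elements.

The insert is described as a p63 promoter, ikk1 lacking its kinase domain, and a C-terminal GFP. The feature table, generated from a 14,745 nt full-sequence record, agrees with this. It shows a partial chuk coding sequence followed closely on the same strand by AcGFP1, a codon-optimised Aequorea coerulescens GFP. Next to these lie an SV40 polyadenylation signal and a small large T antigen fragment, both annotated on the opposite strand.

The automated annotation labels neither the tp63 promoter nor the Tol2 arms. They presumably fall within the large unannotated stretches of the sequence, but the table does not confirm where they are. The annotated length is also shorter than the sum of the catalogue's backbone and insert sizes. The construct serves to mark basal skin cells with a fluorescent, kinase-deleted Ikk1, for studying the role of IKKα in keratinocyte behaviour.
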