Features (pLannotate 1.2.2; 16 found; start..end, strand, type, name):
     82..1365    +  CDS            chuk (fragment): IKKA_DANRE - Also known as ikk1. Experimental evidence at protein level: Swiss-Prot protein existence level 1. Phosphorylates inhibitors of NF-kappa-B thus leading to the dissociation of the inhibitor/NF-kappa-B complex and ultimately the degradation of the inhibitor. Phosphorylates 'Ser-10' of histone H3 at NF-kappa-B-regulated promoters during inflammatory responses triggered by cytokines. From Danio rerio (Zebrafish) (Brachydanio rerio).
   1390..2109    +  CDS            AcGFP1: Aequorea coerulescens GFP mammalian codon-optimized
   2108..2133    -  misc_feature   MCS (fragment): pBluescript multiple cloning site
   2153..2287    -  polyA_signal   SV40 poly(A) signal: SV40 polyadenylation signal
   2310..2393    -  CDS            large T antigen (fragment): large T antigen from SV40 (simian virus 40)
   4727..4745    -  promoter       T3 promoter: promoter for bacteriophage T3 RNA polymerase
   4788..4810    -  protein_bind   lac operator (fragment): The lac repressor binds to the lac operator to inhibit transcription in E. coli. This inhibition can be relieved by adding lactose or isopropyl-β-D-thiogalactopyranoside (IPTG). lac repressor encoded by lacI
   4814..4844    -  promoter       lac promoter: promoter for the E. coli lac operon
   4859..4880    -  protein_bind   CAP binding site: CAP binding activates transcription in the presence of cAMP. E. coli catabolite activator protein
   4893..4985    -  CDS            lacI (fragment): lac repressor; lacI; The lac repressor binds to the lac operator to inhibit transcription in E. coli. This inhibition can be relieved by adding lactose or isopropyl-β-D-thiogalactopyranoside (IPTG).
   5168..5756    -  rep_origin     ori: high-copy-number ColE1/pMB1/pBR322/pUC origin of replication
   5927..6787    -  CDS            AmpR: β-lactamase; bla; confers resistance to ampicillin, carbenicillin, and related antibiotics
   6788..6892    -  promoter       AmpR promoter: bla
   6945..7373    -  rep_origin     f1 ori (sequence partly withheld): f1 bacteriophage origin of replication; arrow indicates direction of (+) strand synthesis
   7378..7533    -  CDS            lacZα (fragment): LacZα fragment of β-galactosidase; lacZ fragment
   7541..7559    +  promoter       T7 promoter: promoter for bacteriophage T7 RNA polymerase
>Addgene plasmid #105645 | pT2KXIG (Tol2)-tp63:ikk1KD:GFP | addgene full sequence | sequence record 202856 | Addgene NGS Result
ATGGAGAAACCCCCTTTCAGACAGAATCAGGTCTGTGGCTCATGGGTTATGAAGGAGAGGCTTGGAACAG
GAGGATTTGGCCCAGATGAAGGGCTTCACTCTCTGCAACAGAGGATTGAGAACGAAACCAAAATTGAACT
TTTGAATCAAGATCTTCTGCAAGAAACAGGAGTCATGTTAGATCCCAGGAAACCTGCTGCACAGTGTGTG
TTAGATGGAGTAAGAGGATGGGACAGCTACATTGTATATCTGTTTGACAAGAGTTTGACCAAGTACATGG
GACCTTTAACTGCTAGAACACTTCCCGAAAGTGTCAACTTTATTGTTCGGGAAACCAAAACTCAGCTCCC
ACTGAGTACCCTAAAAAAGGTTTGGGGTGAGGCGGTTAGCTACATTTGTGGCCCCAGAGAAGACTACAGC
CGCCTCTTCCAGGGCCAGCGTGCAGCCATGCTGAGTCTTCTTCGCTTCAATACAAATTTGACAAGATACA
AGAACATGATGTTCTCCTTTTCACAACAGCTCAAAGCAAAGCTGGACTTTTTTAAGACCAGCATACAGTA
CGACTTGGAGAAATACAGTGATCAGATGCAGTACGGCATATCTTCAGAAAAGATGCTGAAGGCTTGGCAC
GAAAATGAAGAGAGGGCTGCTGCTTTTGCACAGGTGGCAGAGATTGGTCATCTGGATGAGGAAATAATGG
CGTTGCATTCGGAAATCGTTGAGTTACAGAGAAGTCCTTATGCTCGTCGTCAAGGAGATGTCATGGAGCA
GTTGCAAGAGAAAGCCGTTGAACTCTACAAACAGTTGAAGGCAAAATGCAAAATGCCAGACCCTCAGCAT
GGCTACAGCGACAGCTCTGAGATGGTGAAGGTCATAGTACAGACTGTCCAGAATCAAGACCGGGTGCTAA
GAGATCTATATGCACACCTCAGTAAAATCCCTCTGAGTAAGCAGAAGATCATCGACCTCTTCCCTAAAAT
CGAGAGAACGCTGGAATGCATAAAGGAGGCAGACACCACAGTCATGCAGATGCAGATCAAGAGACAGAGA
GAGTTCTGGCACTTACTGAAGATTGCCTGTGCACAAAACACCACACGGAGCTCAGTGAGTCAGAGCGGAG
AAATGCCCTCCTCGCTGTCTACTTGGAACCAGACTCAAGCCCAGTGTTCCTCCCGTCTCCCCATGTCCTT
GCAAGTGCCACACGAGGGTGATTCAGTTAATCATTTACTGGAGGAGAATCAGCGTTACTTGACTCAGCTC
ACCAGTTTACTGCAAGAAACCACCGAGGAGAAATCAGAGAGCATAATGGCTCAGGACTGGAGCTGGACAA
AATACGAATCCCTGGTTGCTAAATCAGCGCGTTTGTATACGGATCCACCGGTCGCCACCATGGTGAGCAA
GGGCGCCGAGCTGTTCACCGGCATCGTGCCCATCCTGATCGAGCTGAATGGCGATGTGAATGGCCACAAG
TTCAGCGTGAGCGGCGAGGGCGAGGGCGATGCCACCTACGGCAAGCTGACCCTGAAGTTCATCTGCACCA
CCGGCAAGCTGCCTGTGCCCTGGCCCACCCTGGTGACCACCCTGAGCTACGGCGTGCAGTGCTTCTCACG
CTACCCCGATCACATGAAGCAGCACGACTTCTTCAAGAGCGCCATGCCTGAGGGCTACATCCAGGAGCGC
ACCATCTTCTTCGAGGATGACGGCAACTACAAGTCGCGCGCCGAGGTGAAGTTCGAGGGCGATACCCTGG
TGAATCGCATCGAGCTGACCGGCACCGATTTCAAGGAGGATGGCAACATCCTGGGCAATAAGATGGAGTA
CAACTACAACGCCCACAATGTGTACATCATGACCGACAAGGCCAAGAATGGCATCAAGGTGAACTTCAAG
ATCCGCCACAACATCGAGGATGGCAGCGTGCAGCTGGCCGACCACTACCAGCAGAATACCCCCATCGGCG
ATGGCCCTGTGCTGCTGCCCGATAACCACTACCTGTCCACCCAGAGCGCCCTGTCCAAGGACCCCAACGA
GAAGCGCGATCACATGATCTACTTCGGCTTCGTGACCGCCGCCGCCATCACCCACGGCATGGATGAGCTG
TACAAGTGAGCGGCCGCCACCGCGGTGGAGCTCGAATTAATTCATCGATGATGATCCAGACATGATAAGA
TACATTGATGAGTTTGGACAAACCACAACTAGAATGCAGTGAAAAAAATGCTTTATTTGTGAAATTTGTG
ATGCTATTGCTTTATTTGTAACCATTATAAGCTGCAATAAACAAGTTAACAACAACAATTGCATTCATTT
TATGTTTCAGGTTCAGGGGGAGGTGTGGGAGGTTTTTTAAAGCAAGTAAAACCTCTACAAATGTGGTATG
GCTGATTATGATCCTCTAGATCAGATCTGTCCCGATCTTTCTCTTCTGTGCTGTCAATTTAGAGTAGTTT
TTGAGGTAATTTGGGTGCATTCTCTGTAAAAACAACAAATAAATATTTATATTGTATGCAATAAATGTAA
CAATTACACATACACTCTCTGATTACAGCATTAAAGGGTTAGTTCACCCAAAAATGAAAAGATGTCATTA
ATGACTCACCCTCATGTCGTTCCAAGCCCGTAACACCTCCGTTCATCTTCGGAACACAGTTTAAGATATT
TTAGATTTAGTCCGAGAGCTTTCTGTGCCTCCATTGAGAATGTATGTACGGTATACTGTCCATGTCCAGA
AAGGTAATAAAAACATCAAAGTAGTCCATGTGACATCAGTGGGTTAGTTAGAATTTTTTGAAGCATCGAA
TACATTTTGGTCCAAAAATAACAAAACCTACGACTTTATTCGGCATTGTATTCTCTTCCGGGTCTGTTGT
CAATCCGCGTTCACGACTTCGCAGTGACGCTACAATGCTGAATAAAGTCGTAGGTTTTGTTATTTTTGGA
CCAAAATGTATTTTCGATGCTTCAAATAATTCTACCTAACCCACTGATGTCACATGGACTACTTTGATGT
TTTTATTACCTTTCTGGACATGGACAGTATACCGTACATACATTTTCAGTGGAGGGACAGAAAGCTCTCG
GACTAAATCTAAAATATCTTAAACTGTGTTCCGAAGATGAACGGAGGTGTTACGGGCTTGGAACGACATG
AGGGTGAGTCATTAATGACATTATTTTCATTTTTGGGTGAACTAACCCTTTAATAAAACTGACATTTGCA
GCCAATTGCACACTTTATAATGTTAAATACTTGTTGATTTTAGAAATACAGTAGCATTTAGTGACAATCA
AACATTAATTTTATTTCTGATTATATTGACAAAAACACAGGACTGTAAGGCTGACATGACAGGGTGAATT
GATTTCATTACATTAGTTTTGATGGTAACACTTTTACAATAAGGTTCGTTAGTTAACTACATTAGTTAAC
ATGAACTAATAATGAACTGCACGTATACATGTTAATTTCAACATTTACTAATACTTTATATCTTGTTAAC
ATTAGTTAATGCACTGTGAACTAACATGAACAAACAATGAACATCTGTATTTCTATTAACTAACGTTAAC
AAAGATTAACAGATACAGTAACAAATGTATTGCTCATGGTTATTTAATGTTAGTTAATACATGAACTAAT
CAACCTCATTGTAAAGTGTTACCGTTTTGACAATACAACATGTTTGGAAAAAAATTTCTCGCTTGGTTTT
CTTGTGTTTTGCATGAATTCAAACACAATGAGAGCACGGAATGATAATGATTATTCAAAGCTGCAATAGG
CGCCAAATTTCCCGTGGACCTAACGTTACCAATTACAAATGCATTTTAGCATTTTATTACGTGAGCCTTA
TATTGTCAATCGCATGCATTAGTGAAAATAGGCCTACTACACATATAAAAGGCGCGCCATCAACGTCAAA
ACATGCACACCCNNAAAAAAAAAAAAAAAAAAAAAAAAAACTATCAGTAAAACAAAATACTTAATGTACT
TACCTCAATATGCTTCCTTAGGTTTGATGGCGAACTTTTGAAGGCCGATATTTCTTTATTAAGCGGGAGA
CAGAGGACACATTTCATCTTGAATGAATCTTTATTTACACCACTTAAAGAAAAGAATTCGCGAAGATACG
GCCACGGGTGCTCTTGATCCTGTGGCTGATTTTGGACTGTGCTGCTCGCAGCTGCTGATGAATCACATAC
TTCCTCCATTTTCTTCCACTGATTGACTGTTATAATTTCCCTAATTTCCAGGTCAAGGTGCTGTGCATTG
TGGTAATAGATGTGACATGACGTCACTTCCAAAGGACCAATGAACATGTCTGACCAATTTCATATAATGT
GAAAACGATTTTCATAGGCAGAATAAATAACATTTAAATTAAACTGGGCATCAGCGCAATTCAATTGGTT
TGGTAATAGCAAGGGAAAATAGAATGAAGTGATCTCCAAAAAATAAGTACTTTTTGACTGTAAATAAAAT
TGTAAGGAGTAAAAAGTACTTTTTTTTCTAAAAAAATGTAATTAAGTAAAAGTAAAAGTATTGATTTTTA
ATTGTACTCAAGTAAAGTAAAAATCCCCAAAAATAATACTTAAGTACAGTAATCAAGTAAAATTACTCAA
GTACTTTACACCTCTGGTTCTTGACCCCCTACCTTCAGCAAGCCCAGCAGATCCACTAGTTCTAGAGCGG
CCGGCCGCCACCGCGGTGGAGCTCCAGCTTTTGTTCCCTTTAGTGAGGGTTAATTGCGCGCTTGGCGTAA
TCATGGTCATAGCTGTTTCCTGTGTGAAATTGTTATCCGCTCACAATTCCACACAACATACGAGCCGGAA
GCATAAAGTGTAAAGCCTGGGGTGCCTAATGAGTGAGCTAACTCACATTAATTGCGTTGCGCTCACTGCC
CGCTTTCCAGTCGGGAAACCTGTCGTGCCAGCTGCATTAATGAATCGGCCAACGCGCGGGGAGAGGCGGT
TTGCGTATTGGGCGCTCTTCCGCTTCCTCGCTCACTGACTCGCTGCGCTCGGTCGTTCGGCTGCGGCGAG
CGGTATCAGCTCACTCAAAGGCGGTAATACGGTTATCCACAGAATCAGGGGATAACGCAGGAAAGAACAT
GTGAGCAAAAGGCCAGCAAAAGGCCAGGAACCGTAAAAAGGCCGCGTTGCTGGCGTTTTTCCATAGGCTC
CGCCCCCCTGACGAGCATCACAAAAATCGACGCTCAAGTCAGAGGTGGCGAAACCCGACAGGACTATAAA
GATACCAGGCGTTTCCCCCTGGAAGCTCCCTCGTGCGCTCTCCTGTTCCGACCCTGCCGCTTACCGGATA
CCTGTCCGCCTTTCTCCCTTCGGGAAGCGTGGCGCTTTCTCATAGCTCACGCTGTAGGTATCTCAGTTCG
GTGTAGGTCGTTCGCTCCAAGCTGGGCTGTGTGCACGAACCCCCCGTTCAGCCCGACCGCTGCGCCTTAT
CCGGTAACTATCGTCTTGAGTCCAACCCGGTAAGACACGACTTATCGCCACTGGCAGCAGCCACTGGTAA
CAGGATTAGCAGAGCGAGGTATGTAGGCGGTGCTACAGAGTTCTTGAAGTGGTGGCCTAACTACGGCTAC
ACTAGAAGAACAGTATTTGGTATCTGCGCTCTGCTGAAGCCAGTTACCTTCGGAAAAAGAGTTGGTAGCT
CTTGATCCGGCAAACAAACCACCGCTGGTAGCGGTGGTTTTTTTGTTTGCAAGCAGCAGATTACGCGCAG
AAAAAAAGGATCTCAAGAAGATCCTTTGATCTTTTCTACGGGGTCTGACGCTCAGTGGAACGAAAACTCA
CGTTAAGGGATTTTGGTCATGAGATTATCAAAAAGGATCTTCACCTAGATCCTTTTAAATTAAAAATGAA
GTTTTAAATCAATCTAAAGTATATATGAGTAAACTTGGTCTGACAGTTACCAATGCTTAATCAGTGAGGC
ACCTATCTCAGCGATCTGTCTATTTCGTTCATCCATAGTTGCCTGACTCCCCGTCGTGTAGATAACTACG
ATACGGGAGGGCTTACCATCTGGCCCCAGTGCTGCAATGATACCGCGAGACCCACGCTCACCGGCTCCAG
ATTTATCAGCAATAAACCAGCCAGCCGGAAGGGCCGAGCGCAGAAGTGGTCCTGCAACTTTATCCGCCTC
CATCCAGTCTATTAATTGTTGCCGGGAAGCTAGAGTAAGTAGTTCGCCAGTTAATAGTTTGCGCAACGTT
GTTGCCATTGCTACAGGCATCGTGGTGTCACGCTCGTCGTTTGGTATGGCTTCATTCAGCTCCGGTTCCC
AACGATCAAGGCGAGTTACATGATCCCCCATGTTGTGCAAAAAAGCGGTTAGCTCCTTCGGTCCTCCGAT
CGTTGTCAGAAGTAAGTTGGCCGCAGTGTTATCACTCATGGTTATGGCAGCACTGCATAATTCTCTTACT
GTCATGCCATCCGTAAGATGCTTTTCTGTGACTGGTGAGTACTCAACCAAGTCATTCTGAGAATAGTGTA
TGCGGCGACCGAGTTGCTCTTGCCCGGCGTCAATACGGGATAATACCGCGCCACATAGCAGAACTTTAAA
AGTGCTCATCATTGGAAAACGTTCTTCGGGGCGAAAACTCTCAAGGATCTTACCGCTGTTGAGATCCAGT
TCGATGTAACCCACTCGTGCACCCAACTGATCTTCAGCATCTTTTACTTTCACCAGCGTTTCTGGGTGAG
CAAAAACAGGAAGGCAAAATGCCGCAAAAAAGGGAATAAGGGCGACACGGAAATGTTGAATACTCATACT
CTTCCTTTTTCAATATTATTGAAGCATTTATCAGGGTTATTGTCTCATGAGCGGATACATATTTGAATGT
ATTTAGAAAAATAAACAAATAGGGGTTCCGCGCACATTTCCCCGAAAAGTGCCACCTAAATTGTAAGCGT
TAATATTTTGTTAAAATTCGCGTTAAATTTTTGTTAAATCAGCTCATTTTTTAACCAATAGGCCGAAATC
GGCAAAATCCCTTATAAATCAAAAGAATAGACCGAGATAGGGT
[37 nt withheld, positions 7044-7080]
AAAGAACGTGGACTCCAACGTCAAAGG
[49 nt withheld, positions 7108-7156]
T
[91 nt withheld, positions 7158-7248]
G
[124 nt withheld, positions 7250-7373]
CCCATTCGCCATTCAGGCTGCGCAACTGTTGGGAAGGGCGATCGGTGCGGGCCTCTTCGCTATTACGCCA
GCTGGCGAAAGGGGGATGTGCTGCAAGGCGATTAAGTTGGGTAACGCCAGGGTTTTCCCAGTCACGACGT
TGTAAAACGACGGCCAGTGAGCGCGCGTAATACGACTCACTATAGGGCGAATTGGGTACCAAATAGTAGG
AATTACCCACCTGTACAAGTGCTGAAAACTTGGATGAATAAGCCCGTTTGCCATTTTCTACTGCTATTTT
AAATCTTTTCTGTATTTGTCTGCATTTGTCTTTACCCTTGAATAAATGTTTTAGTTGTTTTTTTTCAATT
ATGACTGTGTTTAACAGACATTATTACAATAATATGTAATAGTAGTACACACTATTATTATGTAATAGTA
CTTGTTGACTGTATTTGAGAACTGGACCGAGTGAGTGTTACGTCACCCATTCAAAATGACTTACTTCTGG
CTCCAACAAAATGAAGTTAATTCAGTTGCCATTTTTCACTGTATGGACATCGCCGTGTTGGAGCTAGACG
TTGCCAATAAGCAAGAAAGAGCCGAGATGCGTCGAGTCTGAGTCACCGTTCCTATGGCAACCCCTCTAAC
CAATCAGAAGTAAGCTTGTTGGAAGTCCACAGCCTACCACTTGAAAGCGGGCTGCACAAAATCTGTCAAA
CGTTTTGAACGTTGGATGTGAGAGCACATACTTTTATTAAGGCATCTGGTTGGTCAGTTTATAATATCAA
CAACTTGGGCTACAGAAAAGAAAAGTTATTACAGAAATTATGATTAACAAGTACATGTTAAATAAAGATT
TTAATATGAATGCCACCACTGGAGCATTCATGCCATTTGGAGCTTCTTCCTGTTTGGATCACTAGAAGGA
GGAGGTCACTCATTACAGTTCTCATATACAGTCGTTGGTTGGTTGGTTGGTTGGTAGATTGATTGATTGA
TTGATTGATTGATTGATTGATTGATTGATTGATTGATTGATTGATTGATTGATTGATTGATTGGTAGTCA
AAATAAGAAATAATTTCCACAGATTCATTACAGAAATGATTAAATGCATACATAAAAAACTNGGGGGGGG
GGGGGATACAACAACACACTTAAGTCACATTTGCCTACGTAAAGAAAAGTAAAGAAAATCAATAGCTATA
TTTTACATCTCCTTTTTTTGCTGTCTTTTAATTAGCCTTGTTTTGCTGTTATCTTGATTGAAACTGTAAC
TTCTTCACCTGCTTCTTTTCTTTGTAGGTTTTGCCAGCCCAGAAACAGGCATGGCTGTGCAAGGCCAGAG
CACCATGCACAATGCGCTGCATGTCTTCATGAACGGCTCAATGTCCTCAGTCCAGGGCTCAGCCAACGAC
CCCATCTTCCTCCTTCACCATGCTTTCATTGACAGGTAACAAACACGTCATGACATTAGACTGCACAGTT
TTTGACAAAGTTCATACAATCTGTTGTTTATAGCTGCTACAATTAGTGAAGTTTGTGAATGTACTTGGAT
GAGCAGCGAAAGATCAATTGAGATCAATTGTTAGAGTTTGGTTGCCCTGCAGAGCAAAGAACAAAAAATA
ATCTGGTGGCTTTACTGCGTGAGGTTATTATTGGTGGAATAGAAACACAAAACATAATTGCATTTATTTG
TTTAATTTTTTATCTTATCTTAACTTTCATCTTGCATATTTGTTTCTTACATCATTTCTAGCATCTTTGA
GCGCTGGCTAAGAACTCATCAGCCTCCCCGGTCCATCTACCCACGTACCAATGCACCAATTGGCCACAAT
GACGGCTACTACATGGTGCCATTCCTTCCTCTTTATAGGAATGGAGACTACCTCCTGTCCAACAATGCTC
TTGGATACGAGTACGCCTACCTGTTGGACCCAGGTCATTGCACAACACCAGAAATGCCCTCTGATCTGCA
AAAGACGTGAATATCTGTTCAGACACCCATATCCACTCTGTTCCACACAGGTCAGAGGTTTGTCCAGGAG
TTCTTGACAGAGGTGTAAAAAGTACTCAAAAATTTTACTCAAGTGAAAGTACAAGTACTTAGGGAAAATT
TTACTCAATTAAAAGTAAAAGTATCTGGCTAGAATCTTACTTGAGTAAAAGTAAAAAAGTACTCCATTAA
AATTGTACTTGAGTATTAAGGAAGTAAAAGTAAAAGCAAGAAAGAAAACTAGAGATTCTTGTTTAAGCTT
TTAATCTCAAAAAACATTAAATGAAATGCATACAAGGTTTTATCCTGCTTTAGAACTGTTTGTATTTAAT
TATCAAACTATAAGACAGACAATCTAATGCCAGTACACGCTACTCAAAGTTGTAAAACCTCAGATTTAAC
TTCAGTAGAAGCTGATTCTCAAAATTGTTAGTGTCAAGCCTAGCTCTTTTGGGGCTGAAAAGCAATCCTG
CAGTGCTGAAAAGCCTCTCACAGGCAGCCGATGCGGGAAGAGGTGTATTAGTCTTGATAGAGAGGCTGCA
AATAGCAGGAAACGTGAGCAGAGACTCCCTGGTGTCTGAAACACAGGCCAGATGGGCCCTCGAGAGAAAC
CAGGCTCAGTCGGGCACGACCATTACTCCACTTGACCAAACGTCTGCATATTTATAAATAATAATTTGCG
TATTAATATGCAGATAAAGACAATTAAAAGAAGCAACAGTAGCATTAATCATTCAAATAACAGTATACAA
TCAAACAACATTTTGTATATATATTTAAAAAAACAATACAAGGAGTAAAGACAAAGGCAATATCATTTAG
TTTTTTTAATATTAACAAACCACAGGCTGTGTGAACCATCAGCAATTTCAAACCAGAGGGATCTGCTTTT
TTGGGAACGATGTTGCAAATTTAATCTCTAGATTTTTTAAATCATGGATAGCCTCCCTAAAGCAAAAGCT
TTTTAGGGGCTTTACTTCTCCTGATTGCAGCCTGTGGTATAATTTGTGATTGTTAGGTGGGTCAGGTTTT
GGGGTCCAGCCCTTTGTGCACTTTGACTATTGTCACCTTAGGCTGTCCCTTAATGCTGCCACCTCTGACC
CCGGTGGGACACATAAATAACTTCTCCACCCGAGTTAGCATTTCAAGCCAGTGCAATAAAGAAATTAAAA
ATAATTGATTTATTAACAACTCTGTTTTATCTTTAAAAAATAAAATGTTTTATATCTAATGTTCACTCAG
GTACCTGATATTGTTTGCTGTGCAATAATGTAGGTTAGTCATTATATTGACAAAGAAAATTAAATATGAT
GTTGTTTATTTTTAATTTTACATTATAGACTAGATTAGATTTTCATTTGGAATTTAATTAGGAGTGCCTG
GAGTGCATTGAGAACGTTAAAAAAAAAAAATCTGCTTACTCTTATAGCTTTGGAAACTATTTTCAGATTA
TTACTCCACTATAGAAGCGATTCCTTTTTTTGAATAATTAAATATATATATACAGTGCTCAGCATAAATG
ATCATCACAGATCTCTATTTTAAAGTATTATTTTTCCATAGGATGCTTTACAATAATATATGTGTGTGTA
TACATTAGAATTGTCAGTTACAAAATCAAAACTGCAACAAAATAACTAAACTTAAGATCTAATGAGTACA
CCCAAATTAAACCAAACATTAGTCTATGCAAAAATTAATATGTTAAGGAAAAATATTAAATACAATTTTA
ATATTCAGTCATTCATTTTCTTTTTTGCTTAGTCCCTTTATTAATCTGGGGTCGCCACAGTGGAATTAAC
TGCCAATTTATCCAGCATATATTTTATGCAGCGGATGCTCTTCCAGCTGCTACCCATCACTGGGAATCAC
CCATACACTCTCATTCACACACATACACTACGGACAATTTAGCCTACCCAATTCACCTATAGCGTATGTC
TTTGGACTTGTGGGGGAAACCGGAACACACGGAGGAAACCCACGCGAACACAGGGAGATCATGCAAACTC
AGAAACGCCAACTGATCCAGCCAAGGCTCGAACCAGTGACCTTCTTGCTGTGAGGCAATAGGGCTACCCA
TTGTGTCACTGCACCGTCCACAATTTTAATAAACATGAAAAATCCCGAGAAACATAAACAATATTAAATG
TAGTTGAAATTTTGTTGTTTGAAATTGTATTTATTAAATAAAAAAAATGTATGTATTATTATTATTTATT
TATTTATAAAAGATGTTAGGTGGCCAAACTCTTTTTTTTAATGGATATAGTTGTTTAATAAAACAATTTT
GTTTAAATAAAACAAAATATATTGAATGAGCCATGTTGCTGTTGTTGTTTTTTACAGGCTTGATGTACAA
TATGATCTTTGTGTAGTTTTATAGTAATAAATCATTCATGTCTTGTGTATTGTACGTCATATTATCTTAA
AAGTACGCTATTAATTAAACTTGTTTATATGGTCATCTTAGACAGGACTCTCATTATAAAAGGATTTTTG
TTAATTTTATTAGTACCTTCCTGGAAAAATAAAAGATAAATAAATAAAAATGAATAAAAGTCTTGGGCTT
GTTTTCTGTACGAGTAATAAAAAAGAGTAAGCAAATATTCTGCATGACAATATTGTTCAAAGTTTAAGGG
CTGTATTTTTTATAATTGTTGGTTATTAACATGTTTTATACAAATTACTTTCAACATGGCTGAAATAATA
ATTGTTATCACTATTTGAAACAGTCCTAGAATAGATTTTACTATATTTACATTTATTCCTCTGATGACAA
AGTTGAAATTCCTCTGATGACAAAGCAAAACTCTCAACTCTAGTTTTATTTTATTGTAATAACCATGTCA
AGGGATAATGACAATGTTTTCCATTATATTTTCAATATAGAATAAAATTATAATTTATTAATCATTTAGT
AGGGCAGCATGGTGGCACAATGGGTAGCACAATCACCTCACACCAAGAAGGTTGCTAGTTCGAGCCCCGG
CTGGGTCAGTTTGCATATCTGTGTGGAGAATGTTCTCTCTGTGTTGCCATGGGTTTCCTCTGGGTGCTCT
AGTTTCCACCACAAGTCTAAAAACAAGTGGCATCGGTGAATTGTGTAGGCTAAATTGTCTGTAGTGTTTG
TGTGTGATTGAGTGTTTATGGATGTTTCCCAGTGATGGGTTGCAGTTGGAAGGGCATTCTCTGCGTAAAA
CTATAAGTTGGCGGTTCATTCCACTGTGGTGACCCCAGATTAATAAAGGGATTAAGCCGAAAAGAAAATG
AATCATTAAATGATCATTTAGTTGATTGGAGAGCATTGCATAATGAGAATCAAATAATGTATAGTTTTTT
GTAAAATGATTGTGTATTAGAGGCACATTGTACGTAGTGTGGAATGTTTAGGTTGTCTTTCTGATTGTTT
TCATTTTGCAGAAGTTCATTTGCAGTCAGTGTAGTCAAAGCACCTCAGCTCAATTTATAGCAGCAGCCTG
CTGTGATTTAAGTGCCACAGGAGTGAAGGCTTTAACCCCTGTTGTAGATTGCAACCAATGTTTTTCTAAG
GTAATTAGAAGCTTGTTTAGCTAACGCTACCCACCCCACCCCCCACAAAAAAGTTGCTCTGAATAGCAGC
ATCTACCCCCAGGAGGGTGCAAGCTTCTGTTTTGAAGAAATTTGCTCATGGTGTTACATAGGTGTTTAAA
AATGTATGTTTTTTAATAGCATATATTTTAAAAGTGACTCATTAATGACATCATCTGCCATCTGCCTTTC
TCAGAACTGACAAAGGACCCTTTTAAGGACCCCTATACACCACATTTTTATCTATCTAATCACAAGTGGG
TGATATTAGAGGGATGATTCACCTAAAAATGAATTTTCCGCATTTTAATTTGGGGTTCCAAACCAGTTTG
AATTCTTTTGTTCTGTTGAACACAAAATAAGATGTTTTAAGAATGTTGGAAATGTTGGAGACTTTTATAG
TAGGAAAAACATATACTAATATTTGCATTCATGTTTGAAATGTTTAAAACATTTTTCAAAATATCTTATT
TTTCAACTGTTTTGGAACAAGTCAAAAGTGAGTAAATGATGACTGATAAACAATTTCTTTAAATACAGAT
GAAAATAGCGTCTAACACATTTTGAACTAGTTCACTTTCAACCACAGCAAGAGGTAGTCGAAAACACATT
TGATCACATTTTGTTGTGGGACCGCTTGTTGTTCAGTGTGTTTTCATTGTTGAGTTACAAACCGGTAAGT
GGCATTAAAACATGTTTTGGCATCACTGATGATCATAAATAAATTGGTTAAAAAATTAAAAATTAGATGC
TTACAGTACAGTTTGTTTAAAAACTTGCACTTTTTGTAGTGTGAAATGACATTAGTACCTGCAGTGGGCT
TTCTTTGTTCTGTATCTTCTGATGAATCTAACATAAAGACATTTAAATATTCACAATGGAGTGGGTTGGT
TCTCATCTATCTGAAACAACATTAGTGTGTTCAAAACAAATCTACACCAGTGATCTCTGATAGATACAAG
CTGTCAACCGTAGTCCTATTGTTTCTCATGCGACTGTCACAGGGCCATGCTAGAGGCTCTTTGGGTGGTG
AGTAGAGACTCATTCTTATGCAAACAGGCTATGGATGCTACAACTGAAGAGAATTTAGTGCTCTAAGGTC
ATCGCAGTTCTATAAAGCAGATTCCCTCCAAAAAGCTAGAGAAAATTATGTGTCTGGAGGCACCATCTAT
CAGTGCAGTCATTCTTTTATTACTTTTTTTTTTTGTCCATGCAATTTTTTAATCGCATTTTGAAGTATTT
AAACCATTAAGAGTGTCAAATTATCATGTTATTATTTCAACTCATAATATCTCCTTTTAAAGATGATTCA
TTTGATTGTAGTTATAATAATTGTTTTATTAATGCAAAAATTGCTTAAATGTTTGGCCTCTGAGATTTTC
AGTTGACTCAATATTTTTGGAGCCTGTTTCATGACTTTATTTAAAATATAATCTGCACTCGCAAATATTA
CAATTATATCATATTTTGAAAATCTTAGATGTACATTTGTTTTGAAAATGGTTTAAAGGAAATTTAGGTC
AAAATGTGTGTTTTTTTTAAATAATAATTCAGTCTTTTTTTTGATATAATAGGGAAAATGACAGCAATTA
AAAGGCTGTTTTGGAAAGACATCTAGGTCTGGTGCAGACTTCGTAACTTCTTAGAGTTAAATCTTGAAAA
CGGAGCCAGAAGACGGGCAACACCTTCCTAAAAGCAGGGTGGGGTGTTGGACAGGTAGCTTCTTGGAACC
TCCCCTCTTTGTCGCTGTGGTATATATAGAAATCCCATTGAATTCCTATAGAGACCTTAAGCCCGTACCA
TTTACCTCTGAAGGATCCTAAT
